>Addgene plasmid #54270 | mEmerald-Talin-Rod | addgene partial sequence | sequence record 92383 | EGFP-C 5'-CATGGTCCTGCTGGAGTTCGTG-3'
GACGAGCTGTACAAGTCCGGACTCAGATCTCGAGCTCAAGCTAGCTTCGAATTCGCCACCATGCAGCAGT
ACAACCGAGTGGGGAAAGTGGAGCACGGCTCTGTGGCTCTGCCAGCCATCATGCGCTCTGGAGCCTCTGG
TCCTGAGAATTTCCAGGTGGGGAGCATGCCACCTGCCCAGCAGCAGATCACCAGTGGCCAGATGCACCGA
GGACACATGCCACCTCTGACTTCAGCCCAGCAGGCGCTCACTGGAACCATTAACTCCAGCATGCAGGCTG
TGCAGGCTGCCCAGGCCACTCTGGATGACTTTGAGACTCTACCCCCTCTTGGCCAGGATGCTGCCTCCAA
AGCTTGGCGTAAGAACAAGATGGATGAATCAAAGCATGAGATCCACTCCCAGGTAGATGCCATCACAGCT
GGCACTGCCTCTGTGGTAAACCTGACAGCAGGAGATCCTGCAGAGACAGACTATACAGCAGTGGGCTGTG
CAGTCACCACCATCTCTTCCAACCTGACGGAGATGTCCCGTGGGGTGAAGCTATTGGCTGCCCTGCTGGA
GGATGAAGGCGGCAATGGCCGGCCCCTTCTGCAAGCAGCAAAGGGCCTTGCAGGGGCTGTGTCGGAACTG
CTTCGCAGTGCTCAGCCCGCCAGCGCTGAGCCTCGTCAGAACCTGCTGCAGGCAGCCGGGAACGTGGGCC
AGGCCAGTGGGGAGCTGTTGCAGCAAATTGGGGAAAGTGACACTGACCCCCACTTCCAGGATGTTCTAAT
GCAGCTAGCAAACGCAGTGGCAAGTGCTGCAGCCGCCCTGGTCCTCAAGGCCAAGAGTGTGGCCCAGCGC
ACAGAGGAT
