[The description below was written by a language model from this plasmid's Addgene catalogue record.]
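Description:
mEmerald-Talin-Rod is a mammalian expression plasmid built on an mEmerald fluorescent-protein backbone of about 4.75 kb (excluding the insert). It is maintained as a high-copy plasmid in E. coli under kanamycin selection, and it carries a neomycin resistance marker so that transfected mammalian cells can be selected with G418. The record does not include a feature table, so the origin of replication and the exact arrangement of the resistance cassette are not stated. The listed 3′ sequencing primer implies that an SV40 polyadenylation signal lies downstream of the insert.

The payload is the rod domain of mouse talin, referenced to a talin-1 transcript and carrying a K673N substitution that the depositor attributes to a known sequence variant. It is expressed from the CMV promoter for strong constitutive transcription in mammalian cells. mEmerald, a bright green GFP derivative, is supplied by the backbone and fused to the N terminus of the talin fragment. The reported excitation and emission maxima are 487 nm and 509 nm. The boundaries of the rod fragment, any linker between the two proteins, and the cloning method are not recorded.

Talin links integrins to the actin cytoskeleton, and its rod region is the extended portion that contains binding sites for cytoskeletal partners. The catalogue lists the fusion's localization as focal adhesions. The construct therefore serves as a green fluorescent marker for imaging these structures in transfected cells, and for examining the behaviour of the rod domain separately from the rest of talin.
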