Addgene plasmid #54270: mEmerald-Talin-Rod
Purpose: Localization: Focal Adhesions, Excitation: 487, Emission: 509
Depositing lab: Michael Davidson. Depositing organization: Florida State University, Tallahassee.
Backbone
  Vector backbone: mEmerald
  Backbone size w/o insert (bp): 4750
  Vector type: Mammalian Expression
  Selectable markers: Neomycin (select with G418)
Growth in bacteria
  Bacterial resistance: Kanamycin, 50 μg/mL
  Growth temperature: 37°C
  Growth strain: DH5alpha
  Copy number: High Copy
Gene/Insert
  Gene/Insert name: Talin-Rod (alt name: NM_011602.5)
  Species: M. musculus (mouse)
  Mutation: Talin Rod Domain w/ K673N (variant CAA39588.1)
  Promoter: CMV
  Tag / fusion protein: mEmerald (N terminal on backbone)
  Cloning method: Unknown
  Sequencing primers: 5′ CMV-F; 3′ SV40pA-R
Terms and licenses: Academic/Nonprofit Terms; Industry Terms
Depositor comments: Talin Rod Domain . Excitation = 487; Emission = 509. Localization data: Talin Rod Domain
How to cite: mEmerald-Talin-Rod was a gift from Michael Davidson (Addgene plasmid # 54270 ; http://n2t.net/addgene:54270 ; RRID:Addgene_54270)
